>Addgene plasmid #52473 | pAAV-synP-FLEX-splitTVA-EGFP-B19G | addgene full sequence | sequence record 197190 | Addgene NGS Result
CCTCAGCACTGAAGGCGCGCTGACGTCACTCGCCGGTCCCCCGCAAACTCCCCTTCCCGGCCACCTTGGT
CGCGTCCGCGCCGCCGCCGGCCCAGCCGGACCGCACCACGCGAGGCGCGAGATAGGGGGGCACGGGCGCG
ACCATCTGCGCTGCGGCGCCGGCGACTCAGCGCTGCCTCAGTCTGCGGTGGGCAGCGGAGGAGTCGTGTC
GTGCCTGAGAGCGCAGTCAGCCGCCACCATGGTTAATATAACTTCGTATAATGTATGCTATACGAAGTTA
TGCAGAATGGTAGCTGGATTGTAGCTGCTATTAGCAATATGAAACCTCTTAATAACTTCGTATAAAGTAT
CCTATACGAAGTTATGGTACCTACAGTCTGGTCTCACCCCCACTCTTGTGTGATTCCCATGAAGATATGA
TCTTCCCGCTTTGGGGAGTGACTGACACCTCCCTCCCTGTCCCTCTGAGATTGTGTTGCGTAGGTTCTGA
TCGATTGACTCTTCTACAACATGTCATCAGGAAAATTATCAACATCAAGGCAGTCAGGGCCCCTGCACTC
AGTAATACATACTTCCCCCAGTTCGGGAGACCCAAGTCAACTCCTGAGACCTGATTGTGCACATCGGGAA
GGTGAACTTCAACAAAATCCTCAGCCTCGTCACCGTCCTTGAAAACGGTAGACGGGTCTGCCAGGGGGTG
CACAAGGGGGATAACCGAGGATTCCAACAACTCCATATGTTGCTGGAGGAGGGATGATTGCATCTCTGGG
ATTAAGACATTGCCGTCAGGTCCTAATATTATACCATTGAAAAACACCCCGTTCACATGAGGATGACACC
TCCCCCCAACTCTTAAACACCCTTTTGAAGGGAGGATCTCATTCCAAGTTCTGACTGACTTGTAGTGAGC
ATCGGCTTCCATCAAGGTCTTGTTGAATATGGTATATGCTTTTCCAAACCCAGGGACAAGTTTTCTTAAA
TGACTGAGACGTCTGAAACTCACTGACTTGGTTGTCATGATGGACTCTAGTGCATCCAGACACTCCTCTC
TCTTCCTGACCAACTCCTCTACAACAAGGTGCTCAATTTCGTCTGAGCGAAAGTCGTGCAGGTTCACCAA
CTTATCGGGAGGGCACCATTTGGTTTCATTTGATGTTTGCATCGAGACCCATGTTCCATCCATAAGTCTA
AGTCCTAGAACTCCACATAACTTGAGTTTGCATGCTCCTTTTAAAGACTTATATAGGCCTCTTTCATCTA
CAAAGCCGCAAGTCTCACTCCCTTTGGATGCTCTCTTCCCTCTACTATTGGTAAAAATGTCACAAGACAT
CCCTAGTCTCGGATTCTCGGGCATCCAAATGGTGTAATCGTGGTTAGTGGAGCAGTAGGTAGAAGACACC
GCTACTCCTGAGCACTTCCCGCTAGGGAAGACCCTCGAGTGAAGGGATCTGTCATATGGGTCCAAATCTG
CCACACTTGGAGATATGATAACGAGAGACTCCTTGGTGGTTTTTACAGTTCGAAGCCAGCGGTAGTCAGG
GTACGGATTGTGTAGAGACTCTTCATATCTGGGGTCACCGGCCATCTTCCAGTTGTACGCGGCTCTACAT
GCATCTGGTGTTGGGCGGAAATGCTTTCTTTTGAACGTGGTTGTGACATAACCAACGAAGTTAGTGTAGG
TTTCAGCCTCCGTCACAACGCCTGTGCAAGTGAACCCGTTCACTTTTATGGCTAAGATGTATCCAACTTT
AAGTTCCATGTAGGAGAACCCTGACAGGTTGGTGCATCCTTCGTCCTCCACTACCAAATTGTTTGGGCAG
CTGAGGTGATGTATGTCAATCGGACTCCAGGGACCAAGCTTGTCTGGTATCGTGTAAATAGGGAATTTCC
CAAAACACAATGGAAAAACCAGAAGGGGTACAAACAGGAGAGCCTGAGGAACCATGGGTCCAGGGTTCTC
CTCCACGTCTCCAGCCTGCTTCAGCAGGCTGAAGTTAGTAGCTCCGGATCCCTTGTACAGCTCGTCCATG
CCGAGAGTGATCCCGGCGGCGGTCACGAACTCCAGCAGGACCATGTGATCGCGCTTCTCGTTGGGGTCTT
TGCTCAGGGCGGACTGGGTGCTCAGGTAGTGGTTGTCGGGCAGCAGCACGGGGCCGTCGCCGATGGGGGT
GTTCTGCTGGTAGTGGTCGGCGAGCTGCACGCTGCCGTCCTCGATGTTGTGGCGGATCTTGAAGTTCACC
TTGATGCCGTTCTTCTGCTTGTCGGCCATGATATAGACGTTGTGGCTGTTGTAGTTGTACTCCAGCTTGT
GCCCCAGGATGTTGCCGTCCTCCTTGAAGTCGATGCCCTTCAGCTCGATGCGGTTCACCAGGGTGTCGCC
CTCGAACTTCACCTCGGCGCGGGTCTTGTAGTTGCCGTCGTCCTTGAAGAAGATGGTGCGCTCCTGGACG
TAGCCTTCGGGCATGGCGGACTTGAAGAAGTCGTGCTGCTTCATGTGGTCGGGGTAGCGGCTGAAGCACT
GCACGCCGTAGGTCAGGGTGGTCACGAGGGTGGGCCAGGGCACGGGCAGCTTGCCGGTGGTGCAGATGAA
CTTCAGGGTCAGCTTGCCGTAGGTGGCATCGCCCTCGCCCTCGCCGGACACGCTGAACTTGTGGCCGTTT
ACGTCGCCGTCCAGCTCGACCAGGATGGGCACCACCCCGGTGAACAGCTCCTCGCCCTTGCTCACCATGG
GTCCAGGGTTCTCCTCCACGTCTCCAGCCTGCTTCAGCAGGCTGAAGTTAGTAGCTCCGGATCCGGAGAA
CAAGTCTGCCTGGCTCTTGTCAGGCACCAGCAGCTCCTTGGATGCGCTTTCAAGACTGAAGATGTCAGAC
CTGCTTTTTGCTTTGGACTTCCCCCATGCAGCGATACCACCCACAGCTACCAGGCAGCACAGGAGCACTG
CAGTGATCAGCATCCACATGCGGCCGTGATTCCTGGCTGGCAGAGCACGTCCAGGAGCAGGGGCAGTGGG
AGCCTCTGTGCCGTTGTCCGTGGGCACCGCGGGGATCGCGCTGGTCCCGCAGCCCCACTCGTCCCGCCCG
TCGTCGCAGTCGGGGTGTCCGTCGCACAGCCAGTCCTGCGGGTAACACTCCCCGTGGGCACCGGGCGGCT
CCGAGCAGCGGAACTGACCGGGGGGGCAACGGGACAAAGAACCGTTACCGGACCCGTTACCGGTCACGTT
ACCGGGCAGCAGCAGCAGCAGCAGCGCGGGCAGCAGCCGCGCACCTAATAACTTCGTATAGCATACATTA
TACGAAGTTATTTGCCTTAACCCAGAAATTATCACTGTTATTCTTTAGAATGGTGCAAAGAATAACTTCG
TATAGGATACTTTATACGAAGTTATGAATCAACCTCTGGATTACAAAATTTGTGAAAGATTGACTGGTAT
TCTTAACTATGTTGCTCCTTTTACGCTATGTGGATACGCTGCTTTAATGCCTTTGTATCATGCTATTGCT
TCCCGTATGGCTTTCATTTTCTCCTCCTTGTATAAATCCTGGTTGCTGTCTCTTTATGAGGAGTTGTGGC
CCGTTGTCAGGCAACGTGGCGTGGTGTGCACTGTGTTTGCTGACGCAACCCCCACTGGTTGGGGCATTGC
CACCACCTGTCAGCTCCTTTCCGGGACTTTCGCTTTCCCCCTCCCTATTGCCACGGCGGAACTCATCGCC
GCCTGCCTTGCCCGCTGCTGGACAGGGGCTCGGCTGTTGGGCACTGACAATTCCGTGGTGTTGTCGGGGA
AGCTGACGTCCTTTCCATGGCTGCTCGCCTGTGTTGCCACCTGGATTCTGCGCGGGACGTCCTTCTGCTA
CGTCCCTTCGGCCCTCAATCCAGCGGACCTTCCTTCCCGCGGCCTGCTGCCGGCTCTGCGGCCTCTTCCG
CGTCTTCGCCTTCGCCCTCAGACGAGTCGGATCTCCCTTTGGGCCGCCTCCCCGCCTGGATCCTGTGCCT
TCTAGTTGCCAGCCATCTGTTGTTTGCCCCTCCCCCGTGCCTTCCTTGACCCTGGAAGGTGCCACTCCCA
CTGTCCTTTCCTAATAAAATGAGGAAATTGCATCGCATTGTCTGAGTAGGTGTCATTCTATTCTGGGGGG
TGGGGTGGGGCAGGACAGCAAGGGGGAGGATTGGGAAGACAATAGCAGGCATGCTGGGGATGCGGTGGGC
TCTATGGCAGGAACCCCTAGTGATGGAGTTGGCCACTCCCTCTCTGCGCGCTCGCTCGCTCACTGAGGCC
GGGCGACCAAAGGTCGCCCGACGCCCGGGCTTTGCCCGGGCGGCCTCAGTGAGCGAGCGAGCGCGCAGCT
GCCTGCAGGGGCGCCTGATGCGGTATTTTCTCCTTACGCATCTGTGCGGTATTTCACACCGCATA
[95 nt withheld, positions 4406-4500]
T
[46 nt withheld, positions 4502-4547]
C
[141 nt withheld, positions 4549-4689]
CCTTTGACGTTGGAGTCCACGTTCTTT
[37 nt withheld, positions 4717-4753]
ACTCTATCTCGGGCTATTCTTTTGATTTATAAGGGATTTTGCCGATTTCGGTCTATTGGTTAAAAAATGA
GCTGATTTAACAAAAATTTAACGCGAATTTTAACAAAATATTAACGTTTACAATTTTATGGTGCACTCTC
AGTACAATCTGCTCTGATGCCGCATAGTTAAGCCAGCCCCGACACCCGCCAACACCCGCTGACGCGCCCT
GACGGGCTTGTCTGCTCCCGGCATCCGCTTACAGACAAGCTGTGACCGTCTCCGGGAGCTGCATGTGTCA
GAGGTTTTCACCGTCATCACCGAAACGCGCGAGACGAAAGGGCCTCGTGATACGCCTATTTTTATAGGTT
AATGTCATGATAATAATGGTTTCTTAGACGTCAGGTGGCACTTTTCGGGGAAATGTGCGCGGAACCCCTA
TTTGTTTATTTTTCTAAATACATTCAAATATGTATCCGCTCATGAGACAATAACCCTGATAAATGCTTCA
ATAATATTGAAAAAGGAAGAGTATGAGTATTCAACATTTCCGTGTCGCCCTTATTCCCTTTTTTGCGGCA
TTTTGCCTTCCTGTTTTTGCTCACCCAGAAACGCTGGTGAAAGTAAAAGATGCTGAAGATCAGTTGGGTG
CACGAGTGGGTTACATCGAACTGGATCTCAACAGCGGTAAGATCCTTGAGAGTTTTCGCCCCGAAGAACG
TTTTCCAATGATGAGCACTTTTAAAGTTCTGCTATGTGGCGCGGTATTATCCCGTATTGACGCCGGGCAA
GAGCAACTCGGTCGCCGCATACACTATTCTCAGAATGACTTGGTTGAGTACTCACCAGTCACAGAAAAGC
ATCTTACGGATGGCATGACAGTAAGAGAATTATGCAGTGCTGCCATAACCATGAGTGATAACACTGCGGC
CAACTTACTTCTGACAACGATCGGAGGACCGAAGGAGCTAACCGCTTTTTTGCACAACATGGGGGATCAT
GTAACTCGCCTTGATCGTTGGGAACCGGAGCTGAATGAAGCCATACCAAACGACGAGCGTGACACCACGA
TGCCTGTAGCAATGGCAACAACGTTGCGCAAACTATTAACTGGCGAACTACTTACTCTAGCTTCCCGGCA
ACAATTAATAGACTGGATGGAGGCGGATAAAGTTGCAGGACCACTTCTGCGCTCGGCCCTTCCGGCTGGC
TGGTTTATTGCTGATAAATCTGGAGCCGGTGAGCGTGGGTCTCGCGGTATCATTGCAGCACTGGGGCCAG
ATGGTAAGCCCTCCCGTATCGTAGTTATCTACACGACGGGGAGTCAGGCAACTATGGATGAACGAAATAG
ACAGATCGCTGAGATAGGTGCCTCACTGATTAAGCATTGGTAACTGTCAGACCAAGTTTACTCATATATA
CTTTAGATTGATTTAAAACTTCATTTTTAATTTAAAAGGATCTAGGTGAAGATCCTTTTTGATAATCTCA
TGACCAAAATCCCTTAACGTGAGTTTTCGTTCCACTGAGCGTCAGACCCCGTAGAAAAGATCAAAGGATC
TTCTTGAGATCCTTTTTTTCTGCGCGTAATCTGCTGCTTGCAAACAAAAAAACCACCGCTACCAGCGGTG
GTTTGTTTGCCGGATCAAGAGCTACCAACTCTTTTTCCGAAGGTAACTGGCTTCAGCAGAGCGCAGATAC
CAAATACTGTTCTTCTAGTGTAGCCGTAGTTAGGCCACCACTTCAAGAACTCTGTAGCACCGCCTACATA
CCTCGCTCTGCTAATCCTGTTACCAGTGGCTGCTGCCAGTGGCGATAAGTCGTGTCTTACCGGGTTGGAC
TCAAGACGATAGTTACCGGATAAGGCGCAGCGGTCGGGCTGAACGGGGGGTTCGTGCACACAGCCCAGCT
TGGAGCGAACGACCTACACCGAACTGAGATACCTACAGCGTGAGCTATGAGAAAGCGCCACGCTTCCCGA
AGGGAGAAAGGCGGACAGGTATCCGGTAAGCGGCAGGGTCGGAACAGGAGAGCGCACGAGGGAGCTTCCA
GGGGGAAACGCCTGGTATCTTTATAGTCCTGTCGGGTTTCGCCACCTCTGACTTGAGCGTCGATTTTTGT
GATGCTCGTCAGGGGGGCGGAGCCTATGGAAAAACGCCAGCAACGCGGCCTTTTTACGGTTCCTGGCCTT
TTGCTGGCCTTTTGCTCACATGTCCTGCAGGCAGCTGCGCGCTCGCTCGCTCACTGAGGCCGCCCGGGCG
TCGGGCGACCTTTGGTCGCCCGGCCTCAGTGAGCGAGCGAGCGCGCAGAGAGGGAGTGGCCAACTCCATC
ACTAGGGGTTCCTGCTAGACTGCAGAGGGCCCTGCGTATGAGTGCAAGTGGGTTTTAGGACCAGGATGAG
GCGGGGTGGGGGTGCCTACCTGACGACCGACCCCGACCCACTGGACAAGCACCCAACCCCCATTCCCCAA
ATTGCGCATCCCCTATCAGAGAGGGGGAGGGGAAACAGGATGCGGCGAGGCGCGTGCGCACTGCCAGCTT
CAGCACCGCGGACAGTGCCTTCGCCCCCGCCTGGCGGCGCGCGCCACCGCCG
Features (pLannotate 1.2.2; 22 found; start..end, strand, type, name):
    248..281     -  protein_bind   loxP: Cre-mediated recombination occurs in the 8-bp core sequence (GCATACAT). Cre recombinase
    282..331     -  intron         β-globin intron (fragment): internally truncated intron from human β-globin
    332..365     -  protein_bind   lox2272: Cre-mediated recombination occurs in the 8-bp core sequence (GGATACTT). lox2272 sites are compatible with each other, but incompatible with loxP or loxN sites (Lee and Saito, 1988). Cre recombinase
    374..1945    -  CDS            G: GLYCO_RABVS - Experimental evidence at protein level: Swiss-Prot protein existence level 1. Attaches the virus to host cellular receptor, inducing endocytosis of the virion. In the endosome, the acidic pH induces conformational changes in the glycoprotein trimer, which trigger fusion between virus and cell membrane. There is convincing in vitro evidence that the muscular form of the nicotinic acetylcholine receptor (nAChR), the neuronal cell adhesion molecule (NCAM), and the p75 neurotrophin receptor (p75NTR) bind glycoprotein and thereby facilitate rabies virus entry into cells (By similarity
   2012..2728    -  CDS            EGFP: EGFP is a basic (constitutively fluorescent) green fluorescent protein published in 1996, derived from Aequorea victoria. It is reported to be a rapidly-maturing weak dimer with moderate acid sensitivity.
   2795..3262    -  CDS            RSVR_COTJA: Experimental evidence at protein level: Swiss-Prot protein existence level 1. Responsible for susceptibility to the retrovirus subgroup A Rous sarcoma virus. From Coturnix japonica (Japanese quail) (Coturnix coturnix japonica).
   3268..3301    +  protein_bind   loxP: Cre-mediated recombination occurs in the 8-bp core sequence (GCATACAT). Cre recombinase
   3302..3351    -  intron         β-globin intron (fragment): internally truncated intron from human β-globin
   3352..3385    +  protein_bind   lox2272: Cre-mediated recombination occurs in the 8-bp core sequence (GGATACTT). lox2272 sites are compatible with each other, but incompatible with loxP or loxN sites (Lee and Saito, 1988). Cre recombinase
   3387..3975    +  misc_feature   WPRE: woodchuck hepatitis virus posttranscriptional regulatory element
   3983..4207    +  polyA_signal   bGH poly(A) signal: bovine growth hormone polyadenylation signal
   4209..4349    +  repeat_region  AAV2 ITR: inverted terminal repeat of adeno-associated virus serotype 2 inverted
   4354..4405    -  misc_feature   bom (fragment): basis of mobility region from pBR322
   4424..4879    +  rep_origin     f1 ori (sequence partly withheld): f1 bacteriophage origin of replication; arrow indicates direction of (+) strand synthesis
   4880..4929    -  misc_feature   bom (fragment): basis of mobility region from pBR322
   5031..5066    -  CDS            rop (fragment): Rop protein, which maintains plasmids at low copy number; rop
   5161..5265    +  promoter       AmpR promoter: bla
   5266..6126    +  CDS            AmpR: β-lactamase; bla; confers resistance to ampicillin, carbenicillin, and related antibiotics
   6297..6885    +  rep_origin     ori: high-copy-number ColE1/pMB1/pBR322/pUC origin of replication
   6958..6985    +  repeat_region  AAV2 ITR (fragment): inverted terminal repeat of adeno-associated virus serotype 2 inverted
   7014..7041    +  repeat_region  AAV2 ITR (fragment): inverted terminal repeat of adeno-associated virus serotype 2 inverted
   7104..226     +  promoter       hSyn promoter (across the origin): human synapsin I promoter; confers neuron-specific expression (Kügler et al., 2003)
