[The description below was written by a language model from this plasmid's Addgene catalogue record and pLannotate feature annotations shown in this document.]
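Description:
pAAV-synP-FLEX-splitTVA-EGFP-B19G (also called pAAV-synP-FLEX-sTpEpB) is a 7,325 bp AAV transfer plasmid built on the Stratagene pAAV backbone for Cre-dependent expression in mammalian neurons. It is maintained in bacteria at high copy through a ColE1/pUC-type origin and selected with ampicillin via the bla gene. An f1 origin is also present. The expression cassette lies between AAV2 inverted terminal repeats, which allow it to be packaged into recombinant AAV particles. The annotation detects one full ITR downstream of the cassette and only fragments of the upstream one.

The payload is a synthetic tricistronic open reading frame of about 2.9 kb, TVA-P2A-EGFP-P2A-B19G. It encodes the avian TVA receptor (matched to the quail subgroup A Rous sarcoma virus receptor), EGFP, and the rabies virus glycoprotein, named B19G in the record. P2A peptides separate the three so that they are produced as individual proteins from one transcript. The whole reading frame sits in the antisense orientation relative to the human synapsin-1 promoter and is bracketed by oppositely oriented loxP and lox2272 pairs, a FLEX arrangement. In cells that express Cre, recombination inverts the cassette and locks it in the sense orientation, so expression is limited to Cre-positive neurons. A WPRE and a bovine growth hormone polyadenylation signal follow the cassette to enhance transcript stability and processing. The record does not explain the "split" in "splitTVA".

The combination of parts fits a helper virus for monosynaptic rabies tracing. TVA permits infection by EnvA-pseudotyped rabies virus, the glycoprotein complements a glycoprotein-deleted virus so it can spread to presynaptic partners, and EGFP marks the starter cells. The associated publication concerns cell type-specific tools for mapping hippocampal CA2 circuits.
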