Addgene plasmid #52473: pAAV-synP-FLEX-splitTVA-EGFP-B19G
Purpose: Expresses splitTVA-EGFP-B19G
Depositing lab: Ian Wickersham. Depositing organization: Massachusetts Institute of Technology. Publication: Cell type-specific genetic and optogenetic tools reveal hippocampal CA2 circuits. Kohara K, Pignatelli M, Rivest AJ, Jung HY, Kitamura T, Suh J, Frank D, Kajikawa K, Mise N, Obata Y, Wickersham IR, Tonegawa S. Nat Neurosci. 2014 Feb;17(2):269-79. doi: 10.1038/nn.3614. Epub 2013 Dec 15. PubMed 24336151.
Backbone
  Vector backbone: pAAV
  Backbone manufacturer: Stratagene
  Backbone size w/o insert (bp): 4436
  Total vector size (bp): 7325
  Vector type: Mammalian Expression, AAV, Cre/Lox
Growth in bacteria
  Bacterial resistance: Ampicillin, 100 μg/mL
  Growth temperature: 37°C
  Growth strain: NEB Stable
  Growth instructions: Stbl3 at 37C
  Copy number: High Copy
Gene/Insert
  Gene/Insert name: TVA-P2A-EGFP-P2A-B19G
  Species: Synthetic
  Insert size (bp): 2889
  Promoter: Synapsin-1
  Cloning method: Unknown
  Sequencing primers: 5′ CTGCGTATGAGTGCAAG TGTGTTGCGTAGGTTCTG TTGAGTTTGCATGCTCC TCGTGTAAATAGGGAATTTC; 3′ cagcgtatccacatagcg
Terms and licenses: Academic/Nonprofit Terms; Industry Terms: Not Available to Industry
Depositor comments: Alternative plasmid name: pAAV-synP-FLEX-sTpEpB
How to cite: pAAV-synP-FLEX-splitTVA-EGFP-B19G was a gift from Ian Wickersham (Addgene plasmid # 52473 ; http://n2t.net/addgene:52473 ; RRID:Addgene_52473) For viral preps, please replace (Addgene plasmid # 52473) in the above sentence with: (Addgene viral prep # 52473-AAV1)
