>Addgene plasmid #52473 | pAAV-synP-FLEX-splitTVA-EGFP-B19G | addgene partial sequence | sequence record 82653 | pMH4-5 5'-gactcagcgctgcctcagtctg-3'
GAAGTTATGCAGAATGGTAGCTGGATTGTAGCTGCTATTAGCAATATGAAACCTCTTAATAACTTCGTAT
AAAGTATCCTATACGAAGTTATGGTACCTACAGTCTGGTCTCACCCCCACTCTTGTGTGATTCCCATGAA
GATATGATCTTCCCGCTTTGGGGAGTGACTGACACCTCCCTCCCTGTCCCTCTGAGATTGTGTTGCGTAG
GTTCTGATCGATTGACTCTTCTACAACATGTCATCAGGAAAATTATCAACATCAAGGCAGTCAGGGCCCC
TGCACTCAGTAATACATACTTCCCCCAGTTCGGGAGACCCAAGTCAACTCCTGAGACCTGATTGTGCACA
TCGGGAAGGTGAACTTCAACAAAATCCTCAGCCTCGTCACCGTCCTTGAAAACGGTAGACGGGTCTGCCA
GGGGGTGCACAAGGGGGATAACCGAGGATTCCAACAACTCCATATGTTGCTGGAGGAGGGATGATTGCAT
CTCTGGGATTAAGACATTGCCGTCAGGTCCTAATATTATACCATTGAAAAACACCCCGTTCACATGAGGA
TGACACCTCCCCCCAACTCTTAAACACCCTTTTGAAGGGAGGATCTCATTCC
