>Addgene plasmid #52473 | pAAV-synP-FLEX-splitTVA-EGFP-B19G | addgene partial sequence | sequence record 82654 | WPRE-R 5'-CATAGCGTAAAAGGAGCAACA-3'
TCTTTGCACCATTCTAAAGAATAACAGTGATAATTTCTGGGTTAAGGCAAATAACTTCGTATAATGTATG
CTATACGAAGTTATTAGGTGCGCGGCTGCTGCCCGCGCTGCTGCTGCTGCTGCTGCCCGGTAACGTGACC
GGTAACGGGTCCGGTAACGGTTCTTTGTCCCGTTGCCCCCCCGGTCAGTTCCGCTGCTCGGAGCCGCCCG
GTGCCCACGGGGAGTGTTACCCGCAGGACTGGCTGTGCGACGGACACCCCGACTGCGACGACGGGCGGGA
CGAGTGGGGCTGCGGGACCAGCGCGATCCCCGCGGTGCCCACGGACAACGGCACAGAGGCTCCCACTGCC
CCTGCTCCTGGAC
