>Addgene plasmid #52473 | pAAV-synP-FLEX-splitTVA-EGFP-B19G | addgene partial sequence | sequence record 82655 | EGFP-C 5'-CATGGTCCTGCTGGAGTTCGTG-3'
AGACGTGGAGGAGAACCCTGGACCCATGGTTCCTCAGGCTCTCCTGTTTGTACCCCTTCTGGTTTTTCCA
TTGTGTTTTGGGAAATTCCCTATTTACACGATACCAGACAAGCTTGGTCCCTGGAGTCCGATTGACATAC
ATCACCTCAGCTGCCCAAACAATTTGGTAGTGGAGGACGAAGGATGCACCAACCTGTCAGGGTTCTCCTA
CATGGAACTTAAAGTTGGATACATCTTAGCCATAAAAGTGAACGGGTTCACTTGCACAGGCGTTGTGACG
GAGGCTGAAACCTACACTAACTTCGTTGGTTATGTCACAACCACGTTCAAAAGAAAGCATTTCCGCCCAA
CACCAGATGCATGTAGAGCCGCGTACAACTGGAAGATGGCCGGTGACCCCAGATATGAAGAGTCTCTACA
CAATCCGTACCCTGACTACCGCTGGCTTCGAACTGTAAAAACCACCAAGGAGTCTCTCGTTATCATATCT
CCAAGTGTGGCAGATTTGGACCCATATGACAGATCCCTTCACTCGAGGGTCTTCCCTAGCGGGAAGTGCT
CAGGAGTAGCGGTGTCTTCTACCTACTGCTCCACTAACCACGATTACACCATTTGGATGCCCGAGAATCC
GAGACTAGGGATGTCTTGTGACATTTTTACCAATAGTAGAGGGAAGAGAGCATCCAAAGGGAGTGAGACT
TGCGGCTTTGTAGATGAAAGAGGCCTATATAAGTCTTT
